Addgene plasmid #179444: pDB-hCRY1-Luciferase-hvTK-bla
Purpose: Donor vector to knock in firefly Luciferase C-terminal to human CRY1 gene
Depositing lab: Achim Kramer. Depositing organization: Charite Universitaetsmedizin Berlin. Publication: Live-cell imaging of circadian clock protein dynamics in CRISPR-generated knock-in cells. Gabriel CH, Del Olmo M, Zehtabian A, Jager M, Reischl S, van Dijk H, Ulbricht C, Rakhymzhan A, Korte T, Koller B, Grudziecki A, Maier B, Herrmann A, Niesner R, Zemojtel T, Ewers H, Granada AE, Herzel H, Kramer A. Nat Commun. 2021 Jun 18;12(1):3796. doi: 10.1038/s41467-021-24086-9. PubMed 34145278.
Backbone
  Vector backbone: pDB, derived from pUC57
  Backbone manufacturer: none
  Backbone size w/o insert (bp): 8080
  Total vector size (bp): 9727
  Modifications to backbone: Regions homologous to the hCRY1 genomic region (surrounding STOP codon) flank insert+positive selection cassette (mCerulean-P2A-blaR). Silent mutations to the hCRY1 genomic sequence were inserted to avoid donor vector targeting by Cas9/sgRNA. Negative Selection cassette expresses herpes virus thymidine kinase. Should be used together with Cas9/sgRNA plasmid #179453
  Vector type: CRISPR
  Selectable markers: Blasticidin
Growth in bacteria
  Bacterial resistance: Ampicillin, 100 μg/mL
  Growth temperature: 37°C
  Growth strain: DH5alpha
  Copy number: High Copy
Gene/Insert
  Gene/Insert name: Luciferase (alt name: fLUC)
  Species: Firefly
  Insert size (bp): 1647
  Promoter: None
  Tag / fusion protein: His/Flag (C terminal on insert)
  Cloning method: Restriction Enzyme; 5′ cloning site AgeI (not destroyed); 3′ cloning site SpeI (not destroyed)
  Sequencing primers: 5′ --; 3′ --
Resource information
  A portion of this plasmid was derived from a plasmid made by: hvTK expression cassette was cloned from Addgene #21911
Terms and licenses: Academic/Nonprofit Terms; Industry Terms: Not Available to Industry
How to cite: pDB-hCRY1-Luciferase-hvTK-bla was a gift from Achim Kramer (Addgene plasmid # 179444 ; http://n2t.net/addgene:179444 ; RRID:Addgene_179444)
