[The description below was written by a language model from this plasmid's Addgene catalogue record and pLannotate feature annotations shown in this document.]
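Description:
pDB-hCRY1-Luciferase-hvTK-bla is a 9.7 kb homology-directed repair donor plasmid for CRISPR/Cas9 knock-in in human cells, built on the pUC57-derived pDB backbone. It is propagated in E. coli through a high-copy ColE1/pUC-type origin with ampicillin resistance (AmpR). It is meant to be co-delivered with a separate Cas9/sgRNA plasmid that cuts near the stop codon of the human CRY1 gene.

The payload is a promoterless firefly luciferase coding sequence with a C-terminal His/Flag tag; the annotation detects the 6xHis portion. It sits directly downstream of the 5′ homology arm, where fragments of the CRY1 coding sequence are annotated, with an FRT site lying between the CRY1 sequence and luciferase. Correct integration therefore produces a CRY1-luciferase fusion expressed from the endogenous locus. According to the record, silent mutations in the homologous sequence stop Cas9 from cutting the donor. Downstream of the tag, two loxP sites flank a positive selection cassette consisting of a synthetic poly(A) signal, the SV40 promoter, mCerulean-P2A-blasticidin deaminase and the SV40 poly(A) signal. This allows blasticidin selection or cyan fluorescence screening of integrants, and the loxP arrangement should permit later Cre-mediated removal of the cassette. The unannotated stretch after the second loxP site presumably holds the 3′ homology arm.

Outside the arms, a CMV promoter drives a herpes simplex thymidine kinase, annotated as a truncated ΔTK. It serves as a negative selection marker, because cells that integrated the whole plasmid randomly become sensitive to nucleoside analogues such as ganciclovir. The construct was made to generate reporter cells for bioluminescence monitoring of endogenous CRY1 protein dynamics in circadian clock studies.
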