Features (pLannotate 1.2.2; 28 found; start..end, strand, type, name):
      1..48      +  protein_bind   FRT: FLP-mediated recombination occurs in the 8-bp core sequence TCTAGAAA (Turan and Bode, 2011). FLP recombinase from the Saccharomyces cerevisiae 2μ plasmid
     55..1701    +  CDS            luciferase: firefly luciferase; luc
   1708..1725    +  CDS            6xHis: 6xHis affinity tag
   1828..1861    +  protein_bind   loxP: Cre-mediated recombination occurs in the 8-bp core sequence (GCATACAT). Cre recombinase
   1866..1913    +  polyA_signal   poly(A) signal: synthetic polyadenylation signal
   1914..1940    +  rep_origin     f1 ori (fragment): f1 bacteriophage origin of replication; arrow indicates direction of (+) strand synthesis
   1949..2279    +  promoter       SV40 promoter: SV40 enhancer and early promoter
   2335..3051    +  CDS            mCerulean: mCerulean is a basic (constitutively fluorescent) cyan fluorescent protein published in 2005, derived from Aequorea victoria. It is reported to be a very rapidly-maturing monomer.
   3128..3525    +  CDS            BSD (fragment): blasticidin S deaminase; Aspergillus terreus BSD; confers resistance to blasticidin
   3537..3658    +  polyA_signal   SV40 poly(A) signal: SV40 polyadenylation signal
   3720..3753    +  protein_bind   loxP: Cre-mediated recombination occurs in the 8-bp core sequence (GCATACAT). Cre recombinase
   4605..4625    -  misc_feature   MCS (fragment): pUC18/19 multiple cloning site
   4631..4713    +  enhancer       CMV enhancer (fragment): human cytomegalovirus immediate early enhancer; contains an 18-bp deletion relative to the standard CMV enhancer
   4714..4917    +  promoter       CMV promoter: human cytomegalovirus (CMV) immediate early promoter
   5013..5078    -  CDS            UL24_HHV11 (fragment): Experimental evidence at protein level: Swiss-Prot protein existence level 1. May participate in nuclear egress of viral particles. Plays a role in the dispersal of several host nucleolar proteins including NCL/nucleolin and NPM1. Since deletion of host NCL/nucleolin negatively impact on nuclear egress, UL24 supposedly acts on this process through its effect on host nucleoli. From Human herpesvirus 1 (strain 17) (HHV-1) (Human herpes simplex virus 1).
   5148..6143    +  CDS            ΔTK: truncated herpes simplex virus thymidine kinase (Salomon et al., 1995) confers sensitivity to nucleoside analogs such as acyclovir or ganciclovir
   6255..6416    +  CDS            UL122 (fragment): VIE2_HCMVT - Experimental evidence at protein level: Swiss-Prot protein existence level 1. Stimulates viral early and late gene expression and thus play a crucial role in the regulation of productive infection. In addition, activates quiescent cells to reenter the cell cycle and upregulates several E2F-responsive genes, which are responsible for pushing the cell into S phase. In S-phase, inhibits cellular DNA synthesis and blocks further cell cycle progression. From Human cytomegalovirus (strain Towne) (HHV-5) (Human herpesvirus 5).
   6471..6487    -  protein_bind   lac operator: The lac repressor binds to the lac operator to inhibit transcription in E. coli. This inhibition can be relieved by adding lactose or isopropyl-β-D-thiogalactopyranoside (IPTG). lac repressor encoded by lacI
   6495..6525    -  promoter       lac promoter: promoter for the E. coli lac operon
   6540..6561    -  protein_bind   CAP binding site: CAP binding activates transcription in the presence of cAMP. E. coli catabolite activator protein
   6574..6666    -  CDS            lacI (fragment): lac repressor; lacI; The lac repressor binds to the lac operator to inhibit transcription in E. coli. This inhibition can be relieved by adding lactose or isopropyl-β-D-thiogalactopyranoside (IPTG).
   6849..7437    -  rep_origin     ori: high-copy-number ColE1/pMB1/pBR322/pUC origin of replication
   7608..8468    -  CDS            AmpR: β-lactamase; bla; confers resistance to ampicillin, carbenicillin, and related antibiotics
   8469..8573    -  promoter       AmpR promoter: bla
   8668..8703    +  CDS            rop (fragment): Rop protein, which maintains plasmids at low copy number; rop
   8805..8856    +  misc_feature   bom (fragment): basis of mobility region from pBR322
   9474..9557    +  CDS            Cry1 (fragment): CRY1_MOUSE - Experimental evidence at protein level: Swiss-Prot protein existence level 1. Transcriptional repressor which forms a core component of the circadian clock. The circadian clock, an internal time-keeping system, regulates various physiological processes through the generation of approximately 24 hour circadian rhythms in gene expression, which are translated into rhythms in metabolism and behavior. It is derived from the Latin roots 'circa' (about) and 'diem' (day) and acts as an important regulator of a wide array of physiological functions including metabolism, sleep, body temper
   9617..9718    +  CDS            CRY1 (fragment): CRY1_HUMAN - Also known as PHLL1. Experimental evidence at protein level: Swiss-Prot protein existence level 1. Transcriptional repressor which forms a core component of the circadian clock. The circadian clock, an internal time-keeping system, regulates various physiological processes through the generation of approximately 24 hour circadian rhythms in gene expression, which are translated into rhythms in metabolism and behavior. It is derived from the Latin roots 'circa' (about) and 'diem' (day) and acts as an important regulator of a wide array of physiological functions including metabolis
>Addgene plasmid #179444 | pDB-hCRY1-Luciferase-hvTK-bla | addgene full sequence | sequence record 384508 | Addgene NGS Result
GAAGTTCCTATTCCGAAGTTCCTATTCTCTAGAAAGTATAGGAACTTCACCGGTGAAGACGCCAAAAACA
TAAAGAAAGGCCCGGCGCCATTCTATCCTCTAGAGGATGGAACCGCTGGAGAGCAACTGCATAAGGCTAT
GAAGAGATACGCCCTGGTTCCTGGAACAATTGCTTTTACAGATGCACATATCGAGGTGAACATCACGTAC
GCGGAATACTTCGAAATGTCCGTTCGGTTGGCAGAAGCTATGAAACGATATGGGCTGAATACAAATCACA
GAATCGTCGTATGCAGTGAAAACTCTCTTCAATTCTTTATGCCGGTGTTGGGCGCGTTATTTATCGGAGT
TGCAGTTGCGCCCGCGAACGACATTTATAATGAACGTGAATTGCTCAACAGTATGAACATTTCGCAGCCT
ACCGTAGTGTTTGTTTCCAAAAAGGGGTTGCAAAAAATTTTGAACGTGCAAAAAAAATTACCAATAATCC
AGAAAATTATTATCATGGATTCTAAAACGGATTACCAGGGATTTCAGTCGATGTACACGTTCGTCACATC
TCATCTACCTCCCGGTTTTAATGAATACGATTTTGTACCAGAGTCCTTTGATCGTGACAAAACAATTGCA
CTGATAATGAATTCCTCTGGATCTACTGGGTTACCTAAGGGTGTGGCCCTTCCGCATAGAACTGCCTGCG
TCAGATTCTCGCATGCCAGAGATCCTATTTTTGGCAATCAAATCATTCCGGATACTGCGATTTTAAGTGT
TGTTCCATTCCATCACGGTTTTGGAATGTTTACTACACTCGGATATTTGATATGTGGATTTCGAGTCGTC
TTAATGTATAGATTTGAAGAAGAGCTGTTTTTACGATCCCTTCAGGATTACAAAATTCAAAGTGCGTTGC
TAGTACCAACCCTATTTTCATTCTTCGCCAAAAGCACTCTGATTGACAAATACGATTTATCTAATTTACA
CGAAATTGCTTCTGGGGGCGCACCTCTTTCGAAAGAAGTCGGGGAAGCGGTTGCAAAACGCTTCCATCTT
CCAGGGATACGACAAGGATATGGGCTCACTGAGACTACATCAGCTATTCTGATTACACCCGAGGGGGATG
ATAAACCGGGCGCGGTCGGTAAAGTTGTTCCATTTTTTGAAGCGAAGGTTGTGGATCTGGATACCGGGAA
AACGCTGGGCGTTAATCAGAGAGGCGAATTATGTGTCAGAGGACCTATGATTATGTCCGGTTATGTAAAC
AATCCGGAAGCGACCAACGCCTTGATTGACAAGGATGGATGGCTACATTCTGGAGACATAGCTTACTGGG
ACGAAGACGAACACTTCTTCATAGTTGACCGCTTGAAGTCTTTAATTAAATACAAAGGATATCAGGTGGC
CCCCGCTGAATTGGAATCGATATTGTTACAACACCCCAACATCTTCGACGCGGGCGTGGCAGGTCTTCCC
GACGATGACGCCGGTGAACTTCCCGCCGCCGTTGTTGTTTTGGAGCACGGAAAGACGATGACGGAAAAAG
AGATCGTGGATTACGTCGCCAGTCAAGTAACAACCGCGAAAAAGTTGCGCGGAGGAGTTGTGTTTGTGGA
CGAAGTACCGAAAGGTCTTACCGGAAAACTCGACGCAAGAAAAATCAGAGAGATCCTCATAAAGGCCAAG
AAGGGCGGAAAGTCCAAATTGACTAGTCACCATCACCATCACCATGGTAGCGGTGACTACAAAGACGATG
ACGACAAGGCTAGCAAAGATCTGAAGTTCCTATTCCGAAGTTCCTATTCTTCAAATAGTATAGGAACTTC
AGATCTAATAACTTCGTATAGCATACATTATACGAAGTTATTTTGAATAAAATATCTTTATTTTCATTAC
ATCTGTGTGTTGGTTTTTTGTGTTGAGCTGATTTAACAAAAATTTAACGCTGTGGAATGTGTGTCAGTTA
GGGTGTGGAAAGTCCCCAGGCTCCCCAGGCAGGCAGAAGTATGCAAAGCATGCATCTCAATTAGTCAGCA
ACCAGGTGTGGAAAGTCCCCAGGCTCCCCAGCAGGCAGAAGTATGCAAAGCATGCATCTCAATTAGTCAG
CAACCATAGTCCCGCCCCTAACTCCGCCCATCCCGCCCCTAACTCCGCCCAGTTCCGCCCATTCTCCGCC
CCATGGCTGACTAATTTTTTTTATTTATGCAGAGGCCGAGGCCGCCTCTGCCTCTGAGCTATTCCAGAAG
TAGTGAGGAGGCTTTTTTGGAGGCCTAGGCTTTTGCAAAAAGCTATTGTATATCCATTTTCGGATCTGAT
CAGCACTGAGCAGGTACCGCCACCATGGTGAGCAAGGGCGAGGAGCTGTTCACCGGGGTGGTGCCCATCC
TGGTCGAGCTGGACGGCGACGTAAACGGCCACAAGTTCAGCGTGTCCGGCGAGGGCGAGGGCGATGCCAC
CTACGGCAAGCTGACCCTGAAGTTCATCTGCACCACCGGCAAGCTGCCCGTGCCCTGGCCCACCCTCGTG
ACCACCCTGACCTGGGGCGTGCAGTGCTTCGCCCGCTACCCCGACCACATGAAGCAGCACGACTTCTTCA
AGTCCGCCATGCCCGAAGGCTACGTCCAGGAGCGCACCATCTTCTTCAAGGACGACGGCAACTACAAGAC
CCGCGCCGAGGTGAAGTTCGAGGGCGACACCCTGGTGAACCGCATCGAGCTGAAGGGCATCGACTTCAAG
GAGGACGGCAACATCCTGGGGCACAAGCTGGAGTACAACGCCATCAGCGACAACGTCTATATCACCGCCG
ACAAGCAGAAGAACGGCATCAAGGCCAACTTCAAGATCCGCCACAACATCGAGGACGGCAGCGTGCAGCT
CGCCGACCACTACCAGCAGAACACCCCCATCGGCGACGGCCCCGTGCTGCTGCCCGACAACCACTACCTG
AGCACCCAGTCCAAGCTGAGCAAAGACCCCAACGAGAAGCGCGATCACATGGTCCTGCTGGAGTTCGTGA
CCGCCGCCGGGATCACTCTCGGCATGGACGAGCTGTACAAGGAATTCGGAAGCGGAGCTACTAACTTCAG
CCTGCTGAAGCAGGCTGGAGACGTGGAGGAGAACCCTGGACCTCACGTGGCCAAGCCTTTGTCTCAAGAA
GAATCCACCCTCATTGAAAGAGCAACGGCTACAATCAACAGCATCCCCATCTCTGAAGACTACAGCGTCG
CCAGCGCAGCTCTCTCTAGCGACGGCCGCATCTTCACTGGTGTCAATGTATATCATTTTACTGGGGGACC
TTGTGCAGAACTCGTGGTGCTGGGCACTGCTGCTGCTGCGGCAGCTGGCAACCTGACTTGTATCGTCGCG
ATCGGAAATGAGAACAGGGGCATCTTGAGCCCCTGCGGACGGTGCCGACAGGTGCTTCTCGATCTGCATC
CTGGGATCAAAGCCATAGTGAAGGACAGTGATGGACAGCCGACGGCAGTTGGGATTCGTGAATTGCTGCC
CTCTGGTTATGTGTGGGAGGGCTAACTCGAGACCCCAACTTGTTTATTGCAGCTTATAATGGTTACAAAT
AAAGCAATAGCATCACAAATTTCACAAATAAAGCATTTTTTTCACTGCATTCTAGTTGTGGTTTGTCCAA
ACTCATCAATGTATCTTATCATGTCTGTATAGAAGTTCCTATTCCGAAGTTCCTATTCTTCAAATAGTAT
AGGAACTTCATAACTTCGTATAGCATACATTATACGAAGTTATTTGATTAATTAAGCGATCGCTTCGAAT
GCACTAATTAGGTAAATATTTTAGAGCTGTATTTCTTGCTTTAGAAGAGTATATAATTAACATAAATTAA
GATAATTTCAAAAATGGAGCAAATCTCTATTTTCAAACCAGAAAATCTTGAGGCATTAATTTTTAAGCAA
TTTTTACAAACTCAGTTAATTTTTGGTCAAGAGACATGCATCTGTACTGGAGAAATTGTTGCACCAGTTT
TATATTCATCTGAACCAATGCTCTTTAAATTAGAGATGTTTATGATTTTGTGGTCAAGTTTTTTCTTAGA
AAAAGACAACTTTTTTATTTCCTTACTATGTAACTATGAGTCTAAAACAATTAAAGTGGCCTGTTTATTT
TAGTGACATTAATATAATCTTTTTATGAACTTTCCCCTAAATCTTTGCCTCTTAAATGTTGATAAATTTC
TTTTATCTGTTATGATGCTTCTAAAATCTAAATTATTTCCAATTTGGGAATAGTTCAAAATTTTTTAAAA
TGCTGGCCCTTATTAGAAGTATCAGAAAGCCTTGCCTGCATTCAATTTAATTGGATTTGGGATGTCATTT
TGTGATTTAAATTAATATGAAAAATATTTATACGTTGGATTTGCCAGTTTTTAAAAATTTTCTGTTTCTT
CAGTTTCTAACACTGTTTACATTTTTTATTGCTTAGTTTTTTTATGTCAACCTAATTAGACTATAAGTAT
CTTGAAGATAAGGTCAATAAACACTCATCACATTTTTGTCATTGAATTATTTGCAATCAAGCTTTACCTA
GTTTTTTTTTCCCCCTTAAATCACAGAAAACATTCAGGAGGAATACTGGTCGACAAGCTTGCATGCCTGC
AGGTCAATTCCCTGGCATTATGCCCAGTACATGACCTTATGGGACTTTCCTACTTGGCAGTACATCTACG
TATTAGTCATCGCTATTACCATGGTGATGCGGTTTTGGCAGTACATCAATGGGCGTGGATAGCGGTTTGA
CTCACGGGGATTTCCAAGTCTCCACCCCATTGACGTCAATGGGAGTTTGTTTTGGCACCAAAATCAACGG
GACTTTCCAAAATGTCGTAACAACTCCGCCCCATTGACGCAAATGGGCGGTAGGCGTGTACGGTGGGAGG
TCTATATAAGCAGAGCTCGTTTAGTGAACCGTCAGATCGCCTGGAGACGCCATCCACGCTGTTTTGACCT
CCATAGAAGACACCGGGACCGATCCAGCCTGGGGATCCCGACATGGCTTCGTACCCCTGCCATCAACACG
CGTCTGCGTTCGACCAGGCTGCGCGTTCTCGCGGCCATAGCAACCGACGTACGGCGTTGCGCCCTCGCCG
GCAGCAAGAAGCCACGGAAGTCCGCCTGGAGCAGAAAATGCCCACGCTACTGCGGGTTTATATAGACGGT
CCTCACGGGATGGGGAAAACCACCACCACGCAACTGCTGGTGGCCCTGGGTTCGCGCGACGATATCGTCT
ACGTACCCGAGCCGATGACTTACTGGCAGGTGCTGGGGGCTTCCGAGACAATCGCGAACATCTACACCAC
ACAACACCGCCTCGACCAGGGTGAGATATCGGCCGGGGACGCGGCGGTGGTAATGACAAGCGCCCAGATA
ACAATGGGCATGCCTTATGCCGTGACCGACGCCGTTCTGGCTCCTCATATCGGGGGGGAGGCTGGGAGCT
CACATGCCCCGCCCCCGGCCCTCACCCTCATCTTCGACCGCCATCCCATCGCCGCCCTCCTGTGCTACCC
GGCCGCGCGATACCTTATGGGCAGCATGACCCCCCAGGCCGTGCTGGCGTTCGTGGCCCTCATCCCGCCG
ACCTTGCCCGGCACAAACATCGTGTTGGGGGCCCTTCCGGAGGACAGACACATCGACCGCCTGGCCAAAC
GCCAGCGCCCCGGCGAGCGGCTTGACCTGGCTATGCTGGCCGCGATTCGCCGCGTTTACGGGCTGCTTGC
CAATACGGTGCGGTATCTGCAGGGCGGCGGGTCGTGGCGGGAGGATTGGGGACAGCTTTCGGGGACGGCC
GTGCCGCCCCAGGGTGCCGAGCCCCAGAGCAACGCGGGCCCACGACCCCATATCGGGGACACGTTATTTA
CCCTGTTTCGGGCCCCCGAGTTGCTGGCCCCCAACGGCGACCTGTACAACGTGTTTGCCTGGGCCTTGGA
CGTCTTGGCCAAACGCCTCCGTCCCATGCACGTCTTTATCCTGGATTACGACCAATCGCCCGCCGGCTGC
CGGGACGCCCTGCTGCAACTTACCTCCGGGATGGTCCAGACCCACGTCACCACCCCCGGCTCCATACCGA
CGATCTGCGACCTGGCGCGCACGTTTGCCCGGGAGATGGGGGAGGCTAACTGAGGATCCCACGTCACTAT
TGTATACTCTATATTATACTCTATGTTATACTCTGTAATCCTACTCAATAAACGTGTCACGCCTGTGAAA
CCGTACTAAGTCTCCCGTGTCTTCTTATCACCATCAGGTGACATCCTCGCCCAGGCTGTCAATCATGCCG
GTATCGATTCCAGTAGCACCGGCCCCACGCTGACAACCCACTCTTGCAGCGTTAGCAGCGCCCCTCTTAA
CAAGCCGACCCCCACCAGCGTCGCGGTTACTAACACTCCTCTCCCCGACCTGCAGCCCAAGCTTGGCGTA
ATCATGGTCATAGCTGTTTCCTGTGTGAAATTGTTATCCGCTCACAATTCCACACAACATACGAGCCGGA
AGCATAAAGTGTAAAGCCTGGGGTGCCTAATGAGTGAGCTAACTCACATTAATTGCGTTGCGCTCACTGC
CCGCTTTCCAGTCGGGAAACCTGTCGTGCCAGCTGCATTAATGAATCGGCCAACGCGCGGGGAGAGGCGG
TTTGCGTATTGGGCGCTCTTCCGCTTCCTCGCTCACTGACTCGCTGCGCTCGGTCGTTCGGCTGCGGCGA
GCGGTATCAGCTCACTCAAAGGCGGTAATACGGTTATCCACAGAATCAGGGGATAACGCAGGAAAGAACA
TGTGAGCAAAAGGCCAGCAAAAGGCCAGGAACCGTAAAAAGGCCGCGTTGCTGGCGTTTTTCCATAGGCT
CCGCCCCCCTGACGAGCATCACAAAAATCGACGCTCAAGTCAGAGGTGGCGAAACCCGACAGGACTATAA
AGATACCAGGCGTTTCCCCCTGGAAGCTCCCTCGTGCGCTCTCCTGTTCCGACCCTGCCGCTTACCGGAT
ACCTGTCCGCCTTTCTCCCTTCGGGAAGCGTGGCGCTTTCTCATAGCTCACGCTGTAGGTATCTCAGTTC
GGTGTAGGTCGTTCGCTCCAAGCTGGGCTGTGTGCACGAACCCCCCGTTCAGCCCGACCGCTGCGCCTTA
TCCGGTAACTATCGTCTTGAGTCCAACCCGGTAAGACACGACTTATCGCCACTGGCAGCAGCCACTGGTA
ACAGGATTAGCAGAGCGAGGTATGTAGGCGGTGCTACAGAGTTCTTGAAGTGGTGGCCTAACTACGGCTA
CACTAGAAGAACAGTATTTGGTATCTGCGCTCTGCTGAAGCCAGTTACCTTCGGAAAAAGAGTTGGTAGC
TCTTGATCCGGCAAACAAACCACCGCTGGTAGCGGTGGTTTTTTTGTTTGCAAGCAGCAGATTACGCGCA
GAAAAAAAGGATCTCAAGAAGATCCTTTGATCTTTTCTACGGGGTCTGACGCTCAGTGGAACGAAAACTC
ACGTTAAGGGATTTTGGTCATGAGATTATCAAAAAGGATCTTCACCTAGATCCTTTTAAATTAAAAATGA
AGTTTTAAATCAATCTAAAGTATATATGAGTAAACTTGGTCTGACAGTTACCAATGCTTAATCAGTGAGG
CACCTATCTCAGCGATCTGTCTATTTCGTTCATCCATAGTTGCCTGACTCCCCGTCGTGTAGATAACTAC
GATACGGGAGGGCTTACCATCTGGCCCCAGTGCTGCAATGATACCGCGAGACCCACGCTCACCGGCTCCA
GATTTATCAGCAATAAACCAGCCAGCCGGAAGGGCCGAGCGCAGAAGTGGTCCTGCAACTTTATCCGCCT
CCATCCAGTCTATTAATTGTTGCCGGGAAGCTAGAGTAAGTAGTTCGCCAGTTAATAGTTTGCGCAACGT
TGTTGCCATTGCTACAGGCATCGTGGTGTCACGCTCGTCGTTTGGTATGGCTTCATTCAGCTCCGGTTCC
CAACGATCAAGGCGAGTTACATGATCCCCCATGTTGTGCAAAAAAGCGGTTAGCTCCTTCGGTCCTCCGA
TCGTTGTCAGAAGTAAGTTGGCCGCAGTGTTATCACTCATGGTTATGGCAGCACTGCATAATTCTCTTAC
TGTCATGCCATCCGTAAGATGCTTTTCTGTGACTGGTGAGTACTCAACCAAGTCATTCTGAGAATAGTGT
ATGCGGCGACCGAGTTGCTCTTGCCCGGCGTCAATACGGGATAATACCGCGCCACATAGCAGAACTTTAA
AAGTGCTCATCATTGGAAAACGTTCTTCGGGGCGAAAACTCTCAAGGATCTTACCGCTGTTGAGATCCAG
TTCGATGTAACCCACTCGTGCACCCAACTGATCTTCAGCATCTTTTACTTTCACCAGCGTTTCTGGGTGA
GCAAAAACAGGAAGGCAAAATGCCGCAAAAAAGGGAATAAGGGCGACACGGAAATGTTGAATACTCATAC
TCTTCCTTTTTCAATATTATTGAAGCATTTATCAGGGTTATTGTCTCATGAGCGGATACATATTTGAATG
TATTTAGAAAAATAAACAAATAGGGGTTCCGCGCACATTTCCCCGAAAAGTGCCACCTGACGTCTAAGAA
ACCATTATTATCATGACATTAACCTATAAAAATAGGCGTATCACGAGGCCCTTTCGTCTCGCGCGTTTCG
GTGATGACGGTGAAAACCTCTGACACATGCAGCTCCCGGAGACGGTCACAGCTTGTCTGTAAGCGGATGC
CGGGAGCAGACAAGCCCGTCAGGGCGCGTCAGCGGGTGTTGGCGGGTGTCGGGGCTGGCTTAACTATGCG
GCATCAGAGCAGATTGTACTGAGAGTGCACCATATGGGCCGGCCCTTAAGGTTTAAACTCATATTTTTCC
ATAAACTGGACACACTGACAGAAATGTTTCCCTAAAACATACTTCTCTGTTCTAGCCAACCTATTCTCCT
ATAATAGTGTTTGTTTTTAGAAGGGTTGATAGGATTGCTTAGGCTAGGTAACTGCCACATAGTCTGTGTC
TTCTGCTTGTCGTATGATTTGAATTGTTTAACTCATCGGGCAGGCCCTTATTCCCTTATCCTCAAGGAAA
TATGTTTGGAGGAGCTCTGAAGGAAAAGCGTGGGAAAAGGGACAAGAGTGAGGGAGGAATGTCTATCTCA
CTCTTGCCCCTATGTTTTACCTTCATGGTCAAGTTTCAAATTGTCATCTAGTAAGGAAATGTTTTTTAGA
AAATGATCATCAATGATTTTTCCTTTGAGCTGTCAACACTTCTGTGAGCCTAAATTTAAGTTTTCCTGGT
TTGAGCATGTGATTTTTGGTTCATAGGAAGATTGAGATTTAGTCTTAAAAGCATATAAATGACCTTAAGT
ACAAGCGCTAAAAGTTGGATTTGTAGACTTAATAATACATACATCTTGGATTTGATTTTAAGTAATTTTA
CTGTGTTTTAAATACTAACAGGTTGCTCTCAAGGGAGTGGTATTTTACACTATGCTCATGGCGACAGTCA
GCAAACTCACCTGTTGAAGCAAGGTAAGAATGAAGCATTGGAGCATACTGTTCTTTTTCCTTTTCCTATC
TTAAACATACATTTTTTAAATGTGCAGGAAGAAGCTCCATGGGCACTGGTCTCAGTGGTGGGAAACGTCC
TAGTCAAGAAGAAGACACACAGAGTATTGGTCCTAAAGTCCAGAGACAGAGCACTAATAGCGGCCGC
